Addgene plasmid #146705: pAc5.1A-DmXRN1_574-1141-V5His6_J
Purpose: Insect Expression of DmXRN1_574-1141
Depositing lab: Elisa Izaurralde. Depositing organization: Max Planck Institute for Developmental Biology. Publication: A direct interaction between DCP1 and XRN1 couples mRNA decapping to 5' exonucleolytic degradation. Braun JE, Truffault V, Boland A, Huntzinger E, Chang CT, Haas G, Weichenrieder O, Coles M, Izaurralde E. Nat Struct Mol Biol. 2012 Dec;19(12):1324-31. doi: 10.1038/nsmb.2413. Epub 2012 Nov 11. PubMed 23142987.
Backbone
  Vector backbone: Unknown
  Vector type: Insect Expression
Growth in bacteria
  Bacterial resistance: Ampicillin, 100 μg/mL
  Growth temperature: 37°C
  Growth strain: DH5alpha
  Copy number: Low Copy
Gene/Insert
  Gene/Insert name: DmXRN1_574-1141 (alt name: pacman)
  Species: D. melanogaster (fly)
  Mutation: one silent mtuation compared to the sequence given by NCBI:NM_078684.3 variant A.
  Entrez Gene: pcm (a.k.a. Dmel_CG3291, CG3291, DmXrn1, Dmel\CG3291, Pcm, XRN1, XRN1/pcm, Xrn1, Xrn1p)
  Cloning method: Unknown
Terms and licenses: Academic/Nonprofit Terms; Industry Terms: Not Available to Industry
Depositor comments: Plasmids from this collection were made available to the research community and donated after the lab closed. Please note that the sequence provided by the depositing laboratory may be theoretical/predicted or based on Sanger sequencing results. There may be discrepancies between sequencing results obtained by Addgene and the depositor sequence. If an Addgene verified sequence is not available, please contact before placing your order to request that our lab fully sequence the plasmid.
How to cite: pAc5.1A-DmXRN1_574-1141-V5His6_J was a gift from Elisa Izaurralde (Addgene plasmid # 146705 ; http://n2t.net/addgene:146705 ; RRID:Addgene_146705)
