[The description below was written by a language model from this plasmid's Addgene catalogue record and pLannotate feature annotations shown in this document.]
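Description:
pAc5.1A-DmXRN1_574-1141-V5His6_J is a 7,082 nt insect-cell expression plasmid that produces an internal fragment (residues 574–1141) of the Drosophila melanogaster 5'-to-3' exoribonuclease XRN1, the product of the pacman (pcm) gene. The catalogue lists the backbone as unknown, although the name and the annotated parts point to a pAc5.1-type vector. Expression is driven by the strong constitutive D. melanogaster actin 5C (Ac5) promoter, which makes the plasmid suited to transfection of fly cell lines. The insert itself was not annotated by the feature-calling software, but the unannotated region between the promoter and the V5 epitope is where it would be expected to sit. The V5 tag follows this region, so the fragment is tagged at its C terminus. The name also indicates a His6 tag, which is not annotated separately. An SV40 polyadenylation signal lies downstream for transcript processing. The insert is recorded as carrying one silent mutation relative to the NCBI reference sequence for transcript variant A.

In bacteria the plasmid replicates from a ColE1/pUC-family origin and is selected with ampicillin through the β-lactamase gene and its own promoter. The catalogue describes it as low copy, whereas the origin annotation is of the high-copy type. Short fragments of SV40 large T antigen and of a tetracycline resistance gene are also detected; these appear to be non-functional backbone remnants. No selectable marker for insect cells is annotated. The plasmid comes from a study of the direct interaction between DCP1 and XRN1 that couples mRNA decapping to 5' exonucleolytic decay. A tagged truncation of this kind is typically used to map interaction domains by detecting or pulling down the fragment through its epitope tags.
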