Features (pLannotate 1.2.2; 8 found; start..end, strand, type, name):
     56..2568    +  promoter       Ac5 promoter: Drosophila melanogaster actin 5C promoter
   4367..4408    +  CDS            V5 tag: epitope tag from simian virus 5
   4508..4642    -  polyA_signal   SV40 poly(A) signal: SV40 polyadenylation signal
   4665..4749    -  CDS            large T antigen (fragment): large T antigen from SV40 (simian virus 40)
   4750..5220    +  CDS            TcR (fragment): tetracycline efflux protein; tet; confers resistance to tetracycline
   5264..5852    -  rep_origin     ori: high-copy-number ColE1/pMB1/pBR322/pUC origin of replication
   6023..6883    -  CDS            AmpR: β-lactamase; bla; confers resistance to ampicillin, carbenicillin, and related antibiotics
   6884..6988    -  promoter       AmpR promoter: bla
>Addgene plasmid #146705 | pAc5.1A-DmXRN1_574-1141-V5His6_J | depositor full sequence | sequence record 289151 | Full Sequence
CTTCAAGGAATTAATTCTATATTCTAAAAACACAAATGATACTTCTAAAAAAAATCATGAATGGCATCAA
CTCTGAATCAAATCTTTGCAGATGCACCTACTTCTCATTTCCACTGTCACATCATTTTTCCAGATCTCGC
TGCCTGTTATGTGGCCCACAAACCAAGACACGTTTTATGGCCATTAAAGCTGGCTGATCGTCGCCAAACA
CCAAATACATATCAATATGTACATTCGAGAAAGAAGCGATCAAAGAAGCGTCTTCGGGCGAGTAGGAGAA
TGCGGAGGAGAAGGAGAACGAGCTGATCTAGTATCTCTCCACAATCCAATGCCAACTGACCAACTGGCCA
TATTCGGAGCAATTTGAAGCCAATTTCCATCGCCTGGCGATCGCTCCATTCTTGGCTATATGTTTTTCAC
CGTTCCCGGGGCCATTTTCAAAGACTCGTCGGTAAGATAAGATTGTGTCACTCGCTGTCTCTCTTCATTT
GTCGAAGAATGCTGAGGAATTTCGCGATGACGTCGGCGAGTATTTTGAAGAATGAGAATAATTTGTATTT
ATACGAAAATCAGTTAGTGGAATTTTCTACAAAAACATGTTATCTATAGATAATTTTGTTGCAAAATATG
TTGACTATGACAAAGATTGTATGTATATACCTTTAATGTATTCTCATTTTCTTATGTATTTATAATGGCA
ATGATGATACTGATGATATTTTAAGATGATGCCAGACCACAGGCTGATTTCTGCGTCTTTTGCCGAACGC
AGTGCATGTGCGGTTGTTGTTTTTTGGAATAGTTTCAATTTTCGGACTGTCCGCTTTGATTTCAGTTTCT
TGGCTTATTCAAAAAGCAAAGTAAAGCCAAAAAAGCGAGATGGCAATACCAAATGCGGCAAAACGGTAGT
GGAAGGAAAGGGGTGCGGGGCAGCGGAAGGAAGGGTGGGGCGGGGCGTGGCGGGGTCTGTGGCTGGGCGC
GACGTCACCGACGTTGGAGCCACTCCTTTGACCATGTGTGCGTGTGTGTATTATTCGTGTCTCGCCACTC
GCCGGTTGTTTTTTTCTTTTTATCTCGCTCTCTCTAGCGCCATCTCGTACGCATGCTCAACGCACCGCAT
GTTGCCGTGTCCTTTATGCGTCATTTTGGCTCGAAATAGGCAATTATTTAAACAAAGATTAGTCAACGAA
AACGCTAAAATAAATAAGTCTACAATATGGTTACTTATTGCCATGTGTGTGCAGCCAACGATAGCAACAA
AAGCAACAACACAGTGGCTTTCCCTCTTTCACTTTTTGTTTGCAAGCGCGTGCGAGCAAGACGGCACGAC
CGGCAAACGCAATTACGCTGACAAAGAGCAGACGAAGTTTTGGCCGAAAAACATCAAGGCGCCTGATACG
AATGCATTTGCAATAACAATTGCGATATTTAATATTGTTTATGAAGCTGTTTGACTTCAAAACACACAAA
AAAAAAAATAAAACAAATTATTTGAAAGAGAATTAGGAATCGGACAGCTTATCGTTACGGGCTAACAGCA
CACCGAGACGAAATAGCTTACCTGACGTCACAGCCTCTGGAAGAACTGCCGCCAAGCAGAGAGAGAGAGA
AAAAGAGGGAGAGCAGCTTAGACCGCATGTGCTTGTGTGTGAGGCGTCTCTCTCTTCGTCTCCTGTTTGC
GCAAACGCATAGACTGCACTGAGAAAATCGATTACCTATTTTTTATGAATGAATATTTGCACTATTACTA
TTCAAAACTATTAAGATAGCAATCACATTCAATAGCCAAATACTATACCACCTGAGCGATGCAACGAAAT
GATCAATTTGAGCAAAAATGCTGCATATTTAGGACGGCATCATTATAGAAATGCTTCTTGCTGTGTACTT
TTCTCTCGTCTGGCAGCTGTTTCGCCGTTATTGTTAAAACCGGCTTAAGTTAGGTGTGTTTTCTACGACT
AGTGATGCCCCTACTAGAAGATGTGTGTTGCACAAATGTCCCTGAATAACCAATTTGAAGTGCAGATAGC
AGTAAACGTAAGCTAATATGAATATTATTTAACTGTAATGTTTTAATATCGCTGGACATTACTAATAAAC
CCACTATAAACACATGTACATATGTATGTTTTGGCATACAATGAGTAGTTGGGGAAAAAATGTGTAAAAG
CACCGTGACCATCACAGCATAAAGATAACCAGCTGAAGTATCGAATATGAGTAACCCCCAAATTGAATCA
CATGCCGCAACTGATAGGACCCATGGAAGTACACTCTTCATGGCGATATACAAGACACACACAAGCACGA
ACACCCAGTTGCGGAGGAAATTCTCCGTAAATGAAAACCCAATCGGCGAACAATTCATACCCATATATGG
TAAAAGTTTTGAACGCGACTTGAGAGCGGAGAGCATTGCGGCTGATAAGGTTTTAGCGCTAAGCGGGCTT
TATAAAACGGGCTGCGGGACCAGTTTTCATATCACTACCGTTTGAGTTCTTGTGCTGTGTGGATACTCCT
CCCGACACAAAGCCGCTCCATCAGCCAGCAGTCGTCTAATCCAGAGACCCCGGATCGGGGTACCTACTAG
TCCAGTGTGGTGGAATTCTGCAGATATCCAGCACAGTGGCGGCCGCCCAACATGCGACACGGTCCCATGT
ATGTGTACAAATACAGTACGGTGGCGCAGGGTCCCATGCCAGCGTATCCACCGCTGAGGGCTCTTCCCGT
GCTCTACTGCACGGAGGTGGCCAAGTGGTCGCACGAAATCGCAGTCAATCTGCCGTACAGCGTGTGCATC
GAGCTACCAAATGCGGCGAGAACCGTTTTCTTCCCGGGATTTCCCACCATGCAGCATCTGCCCTTCGATT
TCGAGCTGCGCAACGACCGCGTCAAGGTGTTCGAACAGGTCAGTCGCAACCAGAACATTGTGCTAAAACC
ACGCAAGCGCCAGCTGGAGGACACACTGACGGCGGTGGCCTCCCAGTACCTCGGGAAGGTGATCCACGTC
GGCTGGCCGCATCTCGTCAAGGCGATAGTGGTGCGCGTGGCCACGCGAGATCAGCGCGTCGACAGCGAGG
GAATCACGCTAAACGATTCGCGGCGTTTCGACTCGGAATGCAAGGCACTGCAGGAACACTTTATCAATCG
TATGGGAATACAGTTTGCCAACTATGATGTGCTCGTCTATGTGCGCACCTTTGCCGGCAATTCGACGGAG
TTCCGCGACAAGGGGGCATTGATGGTGCGCGACTCGTGGAGCAGCTCCGTCACCGGCTATCCAGCCCAGG
GCGTGGTGGCCGATCTGACTGTGTGGGAAAGAATGCGCAAGAATTTCCTCAACGTGGAGCACTACTTCCC
CGTTGGCAGCACGATCTTCTTGATCACGGATCCGTATTACGGCAGCGAGGGAACTGTGCAGGACCCACGG
CTGGCCTACACCAACGGCCGGATTCAAGTCAGCATCATGGTGCGACCGGAACCGAAAGTAAATGCGGCAC
GTCAGCTGCAGGAAGAGCGGGACCGGGACTATCTGAGCACCTTCCAGGTCTGCAACTTGCTCCGAATCAG
TGGCCGCACCCTGGGACGCCTAAGTGGCACCGTGTGGGTGGTGCTCGGTCCGCGGCGTCAGAAGATGGAA
AACGTGACCAAGCACAACATTGGCCTGCAGCTCAAGTATCCGCGGCAGAACGAGGAGCGTGCCGGATACT
GCTTCCGCACGAACAACCAGTGGTACTACTCCAGCCTGGCCGTGGATCTGATGCGTAACTATTGCCAGCG
TTACCCAGACGTTATCGACTTCTTTGGCGACTCCAACGATCGCGCCGAGTTCGTATTCGAACAGGACGTG
TTCCCCAATGCGGTTGGCCATCGCCGCGTCGAGGAACTGGCCAACTGGGTGCGCCAGCAGCCGCACATGA
AAGTGGAGCGCATCTCTTGCGGCTCCAAGACGGTCTGCCGCGAGACCATCGAACTGCTGATAGCCGCCGT
CGACGACCTGCGCTCACTGCCCGTCAAGCACGTTAAACTGCAGGTGAAGCCGCACTTGCTCATCAAGCCC
AATGTCACACTGCCAGATGTCTACCGATCAAAGCGCCCGGTGCGTCTCTTCGATCGCGTCGTAATCGTAC
GCACCATTTACATGGTGCCCGTGGGCACTAAGGGCACCGTGATTGGCATTCATCCCGTTACGGACCCCAA
CCCGGTCCGCCTGGAGTGCGTCCATGCTGTCGACACGTTCTGCAAGGTGCTGTTCGACAGCCCCGTTCCG
AACTGCAACAACATCCATGGCATCGCCGAAGACCGAGTTTACAAGGTGCCCGAAATTGCCCTGGTGATCA
TCAAGACGTCTAGAGGGCCCTTCGAAGGTAAGCCTATCCCTAACCCTCTCCTCGGTCTCGATTCTACGCG
TACCGGTCATCATCACCATCACCATTGAGTTTAAACCCGCTGATCAGCCTCGACTGTGCCTTCTAAGGCC
TGAGCTCGCTGATCAGCCTCGATCGAGGATCCAGACATGATAAGATACATTGATGAGTTTGGACAAACCA
CAACTAGAATGCAGTGAAAAAAATGCTTTATTTGTGAAATTTGTGATGCTATTGCTTTATTTGTAACCAT
TATAAGCTGCAATAAACAAGTTAACAACAACAATTGCATTCATTTTATGTTTCAGGTTCAGGGGGAGGTG
TGGGAGGTTTTTTAAAGCAAGTAAAACCTCTACAAATGTGGTATGGCTGATTATGATCAGTCGACCGATG
CCCTTGAGAGCCTTCAACCCAGTCAGCTCCTTCCGGTGGGCGCGGGGCATGACTATCGTCGCCGCACTTA
TGACTGTCTTCTTTATCATGCAACTCGTAGGACAGGTGCCGGCAGCGCTCTGGGTCATTTTCGGCGAGGA
CCGCTTTCGCTGGAGCGCGACGATGATCGGCCTGTCGCTTGCGGTATTCGGAATCTTGCACGCCCTCGCT
CAAGCCTTCGTCACTGGTCCCGCCACCAAACGTTTCGGCGAGAAGCAGGCCATTATCGCCGGCATGGCGG
CCGACGCGCTGGGCTACGTCTTGCTGGCGTTCGCGACGCGAGGCTGGATGGCCTTCCCCATTATGATTCT
TCTCGCTTCCGGCGGCATCGGGATGCCCGCGTTGCAGGCCATGCTGTCCAGGCAGGTAGATGACGACCAT
CAGGGACAGCTTCAAGGATCGCTCGCGGCTCTTACCAGCCAGCAAAAGGCCAGGAACCGTAAAAAGGCCG
CGTTGCTGGCGTTTTTCCATAGGCTCCGCCCCCCTGACGAGCATCACAAAAATCGACGCTCAAGTCAGAG
GTGGCGAAACCCGACAGGACTATAAAGATACCAGGCGTTTCCCCCTGGAAGCTCCCTCGTGCGCTCTCCT
GTTCCGACCCTGCCGCTTACCGGATACCTGTCCGCCTTTCTCCCTTCGGGAAGCGTGGCGCTTTCTCAAT
GCTCACGCTGTAGGTATCTCAGTTCGGTGTAGGTCGTTCGCTCCAAGCTGGGCTGTGTGCACGAACCCCC
CGTTCAGCCCGACCGCTGCGCCTTATCCGGTAACTATCGTCTTGAGTCCAACCCGGTAAGACACGACTTA
TCGCCACTGGCAGCAGCCACTGGTAACAGGATTAGCAGAGCGAGGTATGTAGGCGGTGCTACAGAGTTCT
TGAAGTGGTGGCCTAACTACGGCTACACTAGAAGGACAGTATTTGGTATCTGCGCTCTGCTGAAGCCAGT
TACCTTCGGAAAAAGAGTTGGTAGCTCTTGATCCGGCAAACAAACCACCGCTGGTAGCGGTGGTTTTTTT
GTTTGCAAGCAGCAGATTACGCGCAGAAAAAAAGGATCTCAAGAAGATCCTTTGATCTTTTCTACGGGGT
CTGACGCTCAGTGGAACGAAAACTCACGTTAAGGGATTTTGGTCATGAGATTATCAAAAAGGATCTTCAC
CTAGATCCTTTTAAATTAAAAATGAAGTTTTAAATCAATCTAAAGTATATATGAGTAAACTTGGTCTGAC
AGTTACCAATGCTTAATCAGTGAGGCACCTATCTCAGCGATCTGTCTATTTCGTTCATCCATAGTTGCCT
GACTCCCCGTCGTGTAGATAACTACGATACGGGAGGGCTTACCATCTGGCCCCAGTGCTGCAATGATACC
GCGAGACCCACGCTCACCGGCTCCAGATTTATCAGCAATAAACCAGCCAGCCGGAAGGGCCGAGCGCAGA
AGTGGTCCTGCAACTTTATCCGCCTCCATCCAGTCTATTAATTGTTGCCGGGAAGCTAGAGTAAGTAGTT
CGCCAGTTAATAGTTTGCGCAACGTTGTTGCCATTGCTGCAGGCATCGTGGTGTCACGCTCGTCGTTTGG
TATGGCTTCATTCAGCTCCGGTTCCCAACGATCAAGGCGAGTTACATGATCCCCCATGTTGTGCAAAAAA
GCGGTTAGCTCCTTCGGTCCTCCGATCGTTGTCAGAAGTAAGTTGGCCGCAGTGTTATCACTCATGGTTA
TGGCAGCACTGCATAATTCTCTTACTGTCATGCCATCCGTAAGATGCTTTTCTGTGACTGGTGAGTACTC
AACCAAGTCATTCTGAGAATAGTGTATGCGGCGACCGAGTTGCTCTTGCCCGGCGTCAACACGGGATAAT
ACCGCGCCACATAGCAGAACTTTAAAAGTGCTCATCATTGGAAAACGTTCTTCGGGGCGAAAACTCTCAA
GGATCTTACCGCTGTTGAGATCCAGTTCGATGTAACCCACTCGTGCACCCAACTGATCTTCAGCATCTTT
TACTTTCACCAGCGTTTCTGGGTGAGCAAAAACAGGAAGGCAAAATGCCGCAAAAAAGGGAATAAGGGCG
ACACGGAAATGTTGAATACTCATACTCTTCCTTTTTCAATATTATTGAAGCATTTATCAGGGTTATTGTC
TCATGAGCGGATACATATTTGAATGTATTTAGAAAAATAAACAAATAGGGGTTCCGCGCACATTTCCCCG
AAAAGTGCCACCTGACGTCTAAGAAACCATTATTATCATGACATTAACCTATAAAAATAGGCGTATCACG
AGGCCCTTTCGT
